>Addgene plasmid #172006 | pGL3-Promoter-mPE(-)-Luc | addgene full sequence | sequence record 337145 | Addgene NGS Result
GGTACCGAGCTCTTACGCGTGCTAGCCCGGGCTCGAGATCTGCGATCTGCATCTCAATTAGTCAGCAACC
ATAGTCCCGCCCCTAACTCCGCCCATCCCGCCCCTAACTCCGCCCAGTTCCGCCCATTCTCCGCCCCATC
GCTGACTAATTTTTTTTATTTATGCAGAGGCCGAGGCCGCCTCGGCCTCTGAGCTATTCCAGAAGTAGTG
AGGAGGCTTTTTTGGAGGCCTAGGCTTTTGCAAAAAGCTTGGCATTCCGGTACTGTTGGTAAAGCCACCA
TGGAAGACGCCAAAAACATAAAGAAAGGCCCGGCGCCATTCTATCCGCTGGAAGATGGAACCGCTGGAGA
GCAACTGCATAAGGCTATGAAGAGATACGCCCTGGTTCCTGGAACAATTGCTTTTACAGATGCACATATC
GAGGTGGACATCACTTACGCTGAGTACTTCGAAATGTCCGTTCGGTTGGCAGAAGCTATGAAACGATATG
GGCTGAATACAAATCACAGAATCGTCGTATGCAGTGAAAACTCTCTTCAATTCTTTATGCCGGTGTTGGG
CGCGTTATTTATCGGAGTTGCAGTTGCGCCCGCGAACGACATTTATAATGAACGTGAATTGCTCAACAGT
ATGGGCATTTCGCAGCCTACCGTGGTGTTCGTTTCCAAAAAGGGGTTGCAAAAAATTTTGAACGTGCAAA
AAAAGCTCCCAATCATCCAAAAAATTATTATCATGGATTCTAAAACGGATTACCAGGGATTTCAGTCGAT
GTACACGTTCGTCACATCTCATCTACCTCCCGGTTTTAATGAATACGATTTTGTGCCAGAGTCCTTCGAT
AGGGACAAGACAATTGCACTGATCATGAACTCCTCTGGATCTACTGGTCTGCCTAAAGGTGTCGCTCTGC
CTCATAGAACTGCCTGCGTGAGATTCTCGCATGCCAGAGATCCTATTTTTGGCAATCAAATCATTCCGGA
TACTGCGATTTTAAGTGTTGTTCCATTCCATCACGGTTTTGGAATGTTTACTACACTCGGATATTTGATA
TGTGGATTTCGAGTCGTCTTAATGTATAGATTTGAAGAAGAGCTGTTTCTGAGGAGCCTTCAGGATTACA
AGATTCAAAGTGCGCTGCTGGTGCCAACCCTATTCTCCTTCTTCGCCAAAAGCACTCTGATTGACAAATA
CGATTTATCTAATTTACACGAAATTGCTTCTGGTGGCGCTCCCCTCTCTAAGGAAGTCGGGGAAGCGGTT
GCCAAGAGGTTCCATCTGCCAGGTATCAGGCAAGGATATGGGCTCACTGAGACTACATCAGCTATTCTGA
TTACACCCGAGGGGGATGATAAACCGGGCGCGGTCGGTAAAGTTGTTCCATTTTTTGAAGCGAAGGTTGT
GGATCTGGATACCGGGAAAACGCTGGGCGTTAATCAAAGAGGCGAACTGTGTGTGAGAGGTCCTATGATT
ATGTCCGGTTATGTAAACAATCCGGAAGCGACCAACGCCTTGATTGACAAGGATGGATGGCTACATTCTG
GAGACATAGCTTACTGGGACGAAGACGAACACTTCTTCATCGTTGACCGCCTGAAGTCTCTGATTAAGTA
CAAAGGCTATCAGGTGGCTCCCGCTGAATTGGAATCCATCTTGCTCCAACACCCCAACATCTTCGACGCA
GGTGTCGCAGGTCTTCCCGACGATGACGCCGGTGAACTTCCCGCCGCCGTTGTTGTTTTGGAGCACGGAA
AGACGATGACGGAAAAAGAGATCGTGGATTACGTCGCCAGTCAAGTAACAACCGCGAAAAAGTTGCGCGG
AGGAGTTGTGTTTGTGGACGAAGTACCGAAAGGTCTTACCGGAAAACTCGACGCAAGAAAAATCAGAGAG
ATCCTCATAAAGGCCAAGAAGGGCGGAAAGATCGCCGTGTAATTCTAGAGTCGGGGCGGCCGGCCGCTTC
GAGCAGACATGATAAGATACATTGATGAGTTTGGACAAACCACAACTAGAATGCAGTGAAAAAAATGCTT
TATTTGTGAAATTTGTGATGCTATTGCTTTATTTGTAACCATTATAAGCTGCAATAAACAAGTTAACAAC
AACAATTGCATTCATTTTATGTTTCAGGTTCAGGGGGAGGTGTGGGAGGTTTTTTAAAGCAAGTAAAACC
TCTACAAATGTGGTAAAATCGATAAGGATCCGTCGACCGATGCCCTTGAGAGCCTTCAACCCAGTCAGCT
CCTTCCGGTGGGCGCGGGGCATGACTATCGTCGCCGCACTTATGACTGTCTTCTTTATCATGCAACTCGT
AGGACAGGTGCCGGCAGCGCTCTTCCGCTTCCTCGCTCACTGACTCGCTGCGCTCGGTCGTTCGGCTGCG
GCGAGCGGTATCAGCTCACTCAAAGGCGGTAATACGGTTATCCACAGAATCAGGGGATAACGCAGGAAAG
AACATGTGAGCAAAAGGCCAGCAAAAGGCCAGGAACCGTAAAAAGGCCGCGTTGCTGGCGTTTTTCCATA
GGCTCCGCCCCCCTGACGAGCATCACAAAAATCGACGCTCAAGTCAGAGGTGGCGAAACCCGACAGGACT
ATAAAGATACCAGGCGTTTCCCCCTGGAAGCTCCCTCGTGCGCTCTCCTGTTCCGACCCTGCCGCTTACC
GGATACCTGTCCGCCTTTCTCCCTTCGGGAAGCGTGGCGCTTTCTCATAGCTCACGCTGTAGGTATCTCA
GTTCGGTGTAGGTCGTTCGCTCCAAGCTGGGCTGTGTGCACGAACCCCCCGTTCAGCCCGACCGCTGCGC
CTTATCCGGTAACTATCGTCTTGAGTCCAACCCGGTAAGACACGACTTATCGCCACTGGCAGCAGCCACT
GGTAACAGGATTAGCAGAGCGAGGTATGTAGGCGGTGCTACAGAGTTCTTGAAGTGGTGGCCTAACTACG
GCTACACTAGAAGAACAGTATTTGGTATCTGCGCTCTGCTGAAGCCAGTTACCTTCGGAAAAAGAGTTGG
TAGCTCTTGATCCGGCAAACAAACCACCGCTGGTAGCGGTGGTTTTTTTGTTTGCAAGCAGCAGATTACG
CGCAGAAAAAAAGGATCTCAAGAAGATCCTTTGATCTTTTCTACGGGGTCTGACGCTCAGTGGAACGAAA
ACTCACGTTAAGGGATTTTGGTCATGAGATTATCAAAAAGGATCTTCACCTAGATCCTTTTAAATTAAAA
ATGAAGTTTTAAATCAATCTAAAGTATATATGAGTAAACTTGGTCTGACAGTTACCAATGCTTAATCAGT
GAGGCACCTATCTCAGCGATCTGTCTATTTCGTTCATCCATAGTTGCCTGACTCCCCGTCGTGTAGATAA
CTACGATACGGGAGGGCTTACCATCTGGCCCCAGTGCTGCAATGATACCGCGAGACCCACGCTCACCGGC
TCCAGATTTATCAGCAATAAACCAGCCAGCCGGAAGGGCCGAGCGCAGAAGTGGTCCTGCAACTTTATCC
GCCTCCATCCAGTCTATTAATTGTTGCCGGGAAGCTAGAGTAAGTAGTTCGCCAGTTAATAGTTTGCGCA
ACGTTGTTGCCATTGCTACAGGCATCGTGGTGTCACGCTCGTCGTTTGGTATGGCTTCATTCAGCTCCGG
TTCCCAACGATCAAGGCGAGTTACATGATCCCCCATGTTGTGCAAAAAAGCGGTTAGCTCCTTCGGTCCT
CCGATCGTTGTCAGAAGTAAGTTGGCCGCAGTGTTATCACTCATGGTTATGGCAGCACTGCATAATTCTC
TTACTGTCATGCCATCCGTAAGATGCTTTTCTGTGACTGGTGAGTACTCAACCAAGTCATTCTGAGAATA
GTGTATGCGGCGACCGAGTTGCTCTTGCCCGGCGTCAATACGGGATAATACCGCGCCACATAGCAGAACT
TTAAAAGTGCTCATCATTGGAAAACGTTCTTCGGGGCGAAAACTCTCAAGGATCTTACCGCTGTTGAGAT
CCAGTTCGATGTAACCCACTCGTGCACCCAACTGATCTTCAGCATCTTTTACTTTCACCAGCGTTTCTGG
GTGAGCAAAAACAGGAAGGCAAAATGCCGCAAAAAAGGGAATAAGGGCGACACGGAAATGTTGAATACTC
ATACTCTTCCTTTTTCAATATTATTGAAGCATTTATCAGGGTTATTGTCTCATGAGCGGATACATATTTG
AATGTATTTAGAAAAATAAACAAATAGGGGTTCCGCGCACATTTCCCCGAAAAGTGCCACCTG
[124 nt withheld, positions 4264-4387]
C
[91 nt withheld, positions 4389-4479]
A
[49 nt withheld, positions 4481-4529]
CCTTTGACGTTGGAGTCCACGTTCTTT
[37 nt withheld, positions 4557-4593]
ACCCTATCTCGGTCTATTCTTTTGATTTATAAGGGATTTTGCCGATTTCGGCCTATTGGTTAAAAAATGA
GCTGATTTAACAAAAATTTAACGCGAATTTTAACAAAATATTAACGCTTACAATTTGCCATTCGCCATTC
AGGCTGCGCAACTGTTGGGAAGGGCGATCGGTGCGGGCCTCTTCGCTATTACGCCAGCCCAAGCTACCAT
GATAAGTAAGTAATATTAAGGTACGGGAGGTACTTGGAGCGGCCGCAATAAAATATCTTTATTTTCATTA
CATCTGTGTGTTGGTTTTTTGTGTGAATCGATAGTACTAACATACGCTCTCCATCAAAACAAAACGAAAC
AAAACAAACTAGCAAAATAGGCTGTCCCCAGTGCAAGTGCAGGTGCCAGAACATTTCTCTATCGATAGGT
ACCGTGATGTTGACACTTCCTGATCCAATCACTCCTCAAGGCAATACTATATGGAGACTAAGCCTTCATC
AGAAAGGCATTTGGAACTATTTTATATCCAAACTATAATACCCAGTAGAAGATCATTTCCAAAACCACTA
TCTCAGTCTTTGTTGAGTGCTCACCATGTGGCCAGCTCTTCCTCTATATGAGAGAAGCTTTCATATATAA
TTGCCCATTTATAATTATCTAGTAGAGACATGGAAGTTCAGAGTCTTTCCCAAAGTTGTACACTGATAAG
TCAATCAACTTCCACTTAAATATGGACTTCTTAGCTGCCAAGTATAAGATGTGTGGCTTTCAATAAATGG
CTTTACACCTAGGAGCCGTGGCTTTTTAACCTGTCAGTTGGAAATTTCCAATCAGTTACAGATGTTCCTA
CAGCCTCAGTACCACTTAAGAGACCACATGGACACATCGTATACATCACAACACATAGCATGCAGAGAGC
ACTTAGAGCTACTCTAGGGAAGAGCAATCAGAAGTACGTTGGAGGTGCACTTACACACAAAACAAACATA
GTAGTTTAGTCCAAGCTGAGGGAAAACAGTCCCAATCCAGCTGGCAAGTTGTGTCGTTCACTTATGAGCC
ACGAGCCATTTGTTATAAAAGAGAACCTAACATGAATTAACCACTAAAGCCACATTTAAACAGGACTGAT
GCTGTGGACTAGGTAACTGAGTCAACAGCTTAGCATCATTCTCCCTTGGCTTTGGTACTTGCTAACTGTA
TGACCTTGGTCGAGTCATGTACTCTTTCTGAGCCCAGCAACCTTATCCATAACATGTGGGCTCTAAGTAG
CATATCACACAGAATGTTACGATGATGAAAAAGACCACTCAGCCTAAGCTGATGCACACCTTTAATCCCA
GTACTTGGGAGGCAGAGGCAAACACATCTCTGTGAGTTCGAGGTCAAGCTGACAAGTTCCAGGACAGCCA
AGGTTACACAGAGACGATACCCCTCCAAAAAGACCATTCATTGGGCAGGAGAGACGGCTCAGTAGGTAAG
GTCAATGGCTGTTTCAGCGGACCTACCTTCTATTCCCAGGCCTGACCAGACCTCTTACAACCACCCAACT
CCTGTTCCAGGGGGTCTGATGCCCTCCTCGGGCCCCGGCAGGCACCAGACACATACATGCTGCACAGGCA
CACATGCAGGCAAGTCATACACATAAAATGAAATATTAAAAAAATTACATGCATTAAAAGTCCATAACAC
AAAGGTGAGACGGAGCTCAGCTGCTACTTCATCTCCTCACCTCTGGCTCTGTATAATGAGCGGAGGTTTA
AGAGGCAGGGTGAAACAAGACCAAACAAAGCCAGAACAAGCCAAAGCTAAATACCTGAAGCAAAAAGTAC
AGTTGAGCATGTTGTTTGGGCACTCGAAGGTGAGAAGTTAAGGACGAAGGATGGAAGGATTTGACTAGAG
CTATCAGAGAGAACACACAACACCCAGATCTGAATTTCAGATGAACAATGGATTTCTTCAGTATCCCAAA
TATTGCACCAGACATTCTTTTACTAAATAAATTATTCATTGTTTATCTGAAATTCTAGTATAAATGGGTG
TCAGTGTTTTCATTTACCAAACCATGCAACCTCGACAGCCTGATTTTTGTAAGAAATCTCTTAACCCTGT
AAGGACACTCGGAGTTCAGAAGAGCCTGACGTGGGCAACTGCAGAGCCATCCTGGGAAAGGTCGCACCCT
CTGCCACCCTTTGTTTTGTGAAGCAAGGGCCTCATGGGGAAAACCTCAAGTGAGCAATTTTCCCTTCCCT
GCACCCTCCACATGAGCCTGCTGCAGAGAATGCTGGGGAGCCTGCTGCAGCCTCCTTACCCGCTTGGGTC
TCTGTGACCCAGGTTTTCCTTGGGTGAGGCCCTGTGGTCACGCTATAGTGACTGTTTGAACCCCCACCAC
ACCCTGCTTGGTTGCCAGTGGGTGGGGGCAGAAGAGGTAGAAACAGGGAAAGAATGCTTAGCCGTTTTGA
TCAGCTGGGTTGTGCTTTGTCAGATGGTCTCACAAAACTTTAATTCCTGCTTTGATGCCTAGTGGCCGCA
CAGTGTCCTCGCCAGGCTTGTCTTAATAGGCTGCTTGCATGAAGTCAGACGGATCGCCTTTGTTGCACTT
TCGTACACCTCATGACAGCGGCTCTTTTACGTTAAGGAGGAAACTCTGTGGTTAAACTGTAGCCTAGGTA
TTTTTAGAGCCGTTACCATGTTAACCAAATTTCATACATTTCACCTGCAGGATATGCAGTAACACCAAGG
CCTTCCCTAAAAGCTAACCAAAAAAAAAAAATGTATTTAAGCAATTAATGCAATTAATACTGTCTTTAGG
ACTAAGACCATGTTATCTGAGAACAGAGTCGCTGGTGCTGACACCTTTTCTCTTCTATTTTTTTTCTTTT
TGAATGGATGGATGGTAATGTCTTTAAGGGAGTACCTTTTTCTTTGATACAAGTGACTTGAAGGGCCAGA
ACCAAAAGCTTAAAGCTGGTTAGTTCTAAAGGTCAGAGCCTGAAGGCAGCGACTCCTTTGTGAATCATTA
AGCTTTCCTAAGCTGCTTCTGACAGACTTCTGGCTTTGCGCCACCTGTCTTGGGTCATTTTACACTGCGA
ATCCTTATGCTGTTCCAGTTTTTAAGTCAGTAGCAAAGGTTATGAGAAAGACAGAACTTGTGTTGCTGTT
GTTTTCCTTCTCAATCCGGCATCGCCCCTAAGCTTTCAGAGCACAGAGCCAGTTTGTGTTTAGGGCATCT
TCACACGCCCTACTAGAGAGCATTTAAAGAAGACCCATGGGTCCACAGATGAGCCAGATGTGATGGAAGG
GATACCCATTAGCAATAAAGTGAGAGTCCCCATCACTACTGACCAGTGATTTTCACCACTAATCCCAGCA
CTGAAAGTTCAAGATAGAACTAATATCTGAGGTGCTATCAGATATTATCTTCCATCATCAGTTAAACTGG
ATGAGTTTTGACATACTTAGAATTCGCTGTGTTAGCCCAATGAGGTTCAAGTGACAGGACACGTCACTGC
CAAGTTCTATGCCAGTTTATCTTCTAGTCATCTGAATAAAAGTCACTCTGCACCAAAAAAATTCTCTTAA
ACACAACGAAATTCTGTTTTATGGAGCCAAGGGACATTAAGCTGCTAAAACACATGCTTTCAAAATCGAA
TGTGGAATAGCTGTCCTGTTTCTCAAGGGAAAAAATACACAGTTAAACCTTGCTTATTCATAATAACCCA
AACTTCCGGAAGGCTTAAGCATTTGGAATTGCTCCAAACCCAAAAGAGGGGAGGAGGGAAAGGGAAGGGT
TTGGAGAGCAAGGGGATGGGGGGGGGGGGGGGATGGAGGGAGAGAAGGACAGAATGAACCAGCAGCAAGC
AAGCCAGTTTTTAGAAGTAGACCTGAAACCCTAGCAACACTGAAAGAAGACCTGGAGCTTGCATCTGATT
GGCTTACCAGCCAGCCGGAATGCTGAGCTCTGATTGGCTAGTGATGATGTCTCCAAATAATCAGCCTTTT
GCAGGGAAGCAAATTTATCTGGCAGAAAGGACAGGAGGTAGAAGAAGCAGGCAAGAAGCAAAGGGAAGCG
AACAGGGCAAAATGAATGACAGGTTATTTGTAACAAAGGTGGCAGCTGAGACGACAATGAGAACAAGAAT
CACTATTTATGTAGCTGCTTACAGTTTTTACAAACTAGGCTCCCTGAAATTACTGACACTGTCTTCAGAA
GGACCTTCAAGGATTGCAGAAGTGAAATGACATTCCCCAGGTTACACAGCGAGTAAGAAAAAAGCTGAGG
TCACCGGTCTCTAATCCAGGGCTGTTGACACCACAGAGTCTCTGGAGAGAATAATTTGGAGTTATCCTGA
GGAATTGAGCTAATCCTCTGATCACAGAAAAGACCACCAGCAGCCACATCAGCTACAGTTTAGTGGGAGA
TGCAGAAAGGGCGTAGGGCTCACTGCCCTTTGCTACACAGAGGTTGAAATCATCGCTCAAGAAATATCTC
CATGC
Features (pLannotate 1.2.2; 12 found; start..end, strand, type, name):
     48..244     +  promoter       SV40 promoter: SV40 early promoter
    280..1932    +  CDS            luciferase: firefly luciferase; luc+; enhanced luc+ version of the luciferase gene
   1973..2094    -  polyA_signal   SV40 poly(A) signal: SV40 polyadenylation signal
   2117..2185    -  CDS            large T antigen (fragment): large T antigen from SV40 (simian virus 40)
   2201..2333    +  CDS            TcR (fragment): tetracycline efflux protein; tet; confers resistance to tetracycline
   2513..3101    -  rep_origin     ori: high-copy-number ColE1/pMB1/pBR322/pUC origin of replication
   3272..4132    -  CDS            AmpR: β-lactamase; bla; confers resistance to ampicillin, carbenicillin, and related antibiotics
   4133..4237    -  promoter       AmpR promoter: bla
   4264..4692    +  rep_origin     f1 ori (sequence partly withheld): f1 bacteriophage origin of replication; arrow indicates direction of (+) strand synthesis
   4724..4791    -  CDS            lacZα (fragment): LacZα fragment of β-galactosidase; lacZ fragment
   4850..4898    +  polyA_signal   poly(A) signal: synthetic polyadenylation signal
   4912..5003    +  misc_feature   pause site: RNA polymerase II transcriptional pause signal from the human α2 globin gene
