[The description below was written by a language model from this plasmid's Addgene catalogue record and pLannotate feature annotations shown in this document.]
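Description:
pGL3-Promoter-mPE(-)-Luc is a firefly luciferase reporter plasmid built on the Promega pGL3-Promoter backbone and designed to test the enhancer activity of a mouse genomic element in transfected mammalian cells. It is propagated in E. coli as a high-copy plasmid through a ColE1/pUC-type origin and selected with ampicillin via the β-lactamase gene and its own promoter. An f1 bacteriophage origin is also present, which can support single-stranded DNA production. The short large T antigen, TcR and lacZα fragments picked up by the annotation appear to be backbone remnants rather than functional genes.

The reporter unit consists of the SV40 early promoter driving the luc+ firefly luciferase coding sequence, followed by an SV40 polyadenylation signal. Because this backbone supplies a promoter but no SV40 enhancer, luciferase output is low at baseline and rises when a cloned fragment has enhancer function. The insert is an approximately 4.1 kb mouse PTEN enhancer sequence (mPE), cloned into a KpnI site that was retained at both ends, here in the reverse orientation. The insert itself is not annotated in the feature table, but the unannotated stretch between the upstream pause site and the SV40 promoter (wrapping around the circular map) is consistent with its size and position. The synthetic poly(A) signal and the RNA polymerase II pause site from the human α2 globin gene lie upstream of this region and limit read-through transcription from the backbone that would otherwise raise background signal.

The reverse orientation makes this construct suited to asking whether the PTEN enhancer acts independently of orientation, a classical enhancer property. The sequenced record is 9,078 nt, in close agreement with the catalogued total of 9,085 bp.
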