Addgene plasmid #172006: pGL3-Promoter-mPE(-)-Luc
Purpose: Luciferase Reporter for Mouse PTEN Enhancer PE - Reverse Orientation
Depositing lab: Daniel Herranz. Depositing organization: Rutgers, The State University of New Jersey. Publication: A Tumor Suppressor Enhancer of PTEN in T-cell development and leukemia. Tottone L, Lancho O, Loh JW, Singh A, Kimura S, Roels J, Kuchmiy A, Strubbe S, Lawlor MA, da Silva-Diz V, Luo S, Gachet S, Garcia-Prieto CA, Hagelaar R, Esteller M, Meijerink JPP, Soulier J, Taghon T, Van Vlierberghe P, Mullighan CG, Khiabanian H, Rocha PP, Herranz D. Blood Cancer Discov. 2021 Jan;2(1):92-109. doi: 10.1158/2643-3230.BCD-20-0201. Epub 2020 Nov 24. PubMed 33458694.
Backbone
  Vector backbone: pGL3-Promoter
  Backbone manufacturer: Promega
  Backbone size w/o insert (bp): 5010
  Total vector size (bp): 9085
  Vector type: Mammalian Expression, Bacterial Expression, Luciferase
Growth in bacteria
  Bacterial resistance: Ampicillin, 100 μg/mL
  Growth temperature: 37°C
  Growth strain: DH5alpha
  Copy number: High Copy
Gene/Insert
  Gene/Insert name: Mouse PE sequence (mPE) (alt name: Mouse PTEN Enhancer sequence (mPE))
  Species: M. musculus (mouse)
  Insert size (bp): 4075
  Promoter: SV40 Promoter
  Cloning method: Restriction Enzyme; 5′ cloning site KpnI (not destroyed); 3′ cloning site KpnI (not destroyed)
  Sequencing primers: 5′ agtactaacatacgctctcc
Terms and licenses: Academic/Nonprofit Terms; Industry Terms: Not Available to Industry
How to cite: pGL3-Promoter-mPE(-)-Luc was a gift from Daniel Herranz (Addgene plasmid # 172006 ; http://n2t.net/addgene:172006 ; RRID:Addgene_172006)
