>Addgene plasmid #172006 | pGL3-Promoter-mPE(-)-Luc | depositor partial sequence | sequence record 333611 | Mouse PE sequence (mPE) cloned using KpnI
GGTACCGCATGGAGATATTTCTTGAGCGATGATTTCAACCTCTGTGTAGCAAAGGGCAGTGAGCCCTACG
CCCTTTCTGCATCTCCCACTAAACTGTAGCTGATGTGGCTGCTGGTGGTCTTTTCTGTGATCAGAGGATT
AGCTCAATTCCTCAGGATAACTCCAAATTATTCTCTCCAGAGACTCTGTGGTGTCAACAGCCCTGGATTA
GAGACCGGTGACCTCAGCTTTTTTCTTACTCGCTGTGTAACCTGGGGAATGTCATTTCACTTCTGCAATC
CTTGAAGGTCCTTCTGAAGACAGTGTCAGTAATTTCAGGGAGCCTAGTTTGTAAAAACTGTAAGCAGCTA
CATAAATAGTGATTCTTGTTCTCATTGTCGTCTCAGCTGCCACCTTTGTTACAAATAACCTGTCATTCAT
TTTGCCCTGTTCGCTTCCCTTTGCTTCTTGCCTGCTTCTTCTACCTCCTGTCCTTTCTGCCAGATAAATT
TGCTTCCCTGCAAAAGGCTGATTATTTGGAGACATCATCACTAGCCAATCAGAGCTCAGCATTCCGGCTG
GCTGGTAAGCCAATCAGATGCAAGCTCCAGGTCTTCTTTCAGTGTTGCTAGGGTTTCAGGTCTACTTCTA
AAAACTGGCTTGCTTGCTGCTGGTTCATTCTGTCCTTCTCTCCCTCCATCCCCCCCCCCCCCCCCATCCC
CTTGCTCTCCAAACCCTTCCCTTTCCCTCCTCCCCTCTTTTGGGTTTGGAGCAATTCCAAATGCTTAAGC
CTTCCGGAAGTTTGGGTTATTATGAATAAGCAAGGTTTAACTGTGTATTTTTTCCCTTGAGAAACAGGAC
AGCTATTCCACATTCGATTTTGAAAGCATGTGTTTTAGCAGCTTAATGTCCCTTGGCTCCATAAAACAGA
ATTTCGTTGTGTTTAAGAGAATTTTTTTGGTGCAGAGTGACTTTTATTCAGATGACTAGAAGATAAACTG
GCATAGAACTTGGCAGTGACGTGTCCTGTCACTTGAACCTCATTGGGCTAACACAGCGAATTCTAAGTAT
GTCAAAACTCATCCAGTTTAACTGATGATGGAAGATAATATCTGATAGCACCTCAGATATTAGTTCTATC
TTGAACTTTCAGTGCTGGGATTAGTGGTGAAAATCACTGGTCAGTAGTGATGGGGACTCTCACTTTATTG
CTAATGGGTATCCCTTCCATCACATCTGGCTCATCTGTGGACCCATGGGTCTTCTTTAAATGCTCTCTAG
TAGGGCGTGTGAAGATGCCCTAAACACAAACTGGCTCTGTGCTCTGAAAGCTTAGGGGCGATGCCGGATT
GAGAAGGAAAACAACAGCAACACAAGTTCTGTCTTTCTCATAACCTTTGCTACTGACTTAAAAACTGGAA
CAGCATAAGGATTCGCAGTGTAAAATGACCCAAGACAGGTGGCGCAAAGCCAGAAGTCTGTCAGAAGCAG
CTTAGGAAAGCTTAATGATTCACAAAGGAGTCGCTGCCTTCAGGCTCTGACCTTTAGAACTAACCAGCTT
TAAGCTTTTGGTTCTGGCCCTTCAAGTCACTTGTATCAAAGAAAAAGGTACTCCCTTAAAGACATTACCA
TCCATCCATTCAAAAAGAAAAAAAATAGAAGAGAAAAGGTGTCAGCACCAGCGACTCTGTTCTCAGATAA
CATGGTCTTAGTCCTAAAGACAGTATTAATTGCATTAATTGCTTAAATACATTTTTTTTTTTTGGTTAGC
TTTTAGGGAAGGCCTTGGTGTTACTGCATATCCTGCAGGTGAAATGTATGAAATTTGGTTAACATGGTAA
CGGCTCTAAAAATACCTAGGCTACAGTTTAACCACAGAGTTTCCTCCTTAACGTAAAAGAGCCGCTGTCA
TGAGGTGTACGAAAGTGCAACAAAGGCGATCCGTCTGACTTCATGCAAGCAGCCTATTAAGACAAGCCTG
GCGAGGACACTGTGCGGCCACTAGGCATCAAAGCAGGAATTAAAGTTTTGTGAGACCATCTGACAAAGCA
CAACCCAGCTGATCAAAACGGCTAAGCATTCTTTCCCTGTTTCTACCTCTTCTGCCCCCACCCACTGGCA
ACCAAGCAGGGTGTGGTGGGGGTTCAAACAGTCACTATAGCGTGACCACAGGGCCTCACCCAAGGAAAAC
CTGGGTCACAGAGACCCAAGCGGGTAAGGAGGCTGCAGCAGGCTCCCCAGCATTCTCTGCAGCAGGCTCA
TGTGGAGGGTGCAGGGAAGGGAAAATTGCTCACTTGAGGTTTTCCCCATGAGGCCCTTGCTTCACAAAAC
AAAGGGTGGCAGAGGGTGCGACCTTTCCCAGGATGGCTCTGCAGTTGCCCACGTCAGGCTCTTCTGAACT
CCGAGTGTCCTTACAGGGTTAAGAGATTTCTTACAAAAATCAGGCTGTCGAGGTTGCATGGTTTGGTAAA
TGAAAACACTGACACCCATTTATACTAGAATTTCAGATAAACAATGAATAATTTATTTAGTAAAAGAATG
TCTGGTGCAATATTTGGGATACTGAAGAAATCCATTGTTCATCTGAAATTCAGATCTGGGTGTTGTGTGT
TCTCTCTGATAGCTCTAGTCAAATCCTTCCATCCTTCGTCCTTAACTTCTCACCTTCGAGTGCCCAAACA
ACATGCTCAACTGTACTTTTTGCTTCAGGTATTTAGCTTTGGCTTGTTCTGGCTTTGTTTGGTCTTGTTT
CACCCTGCCTCTTAAACCTCCGCTCATTATACAGAGCCAGAGGTGAGGAGATGAAGTAGCAGCTGAGCTC
CGTCTCACCTTTGTGTTATGGACTTTTAATGCATGTAATTTTTTTAATATTTCATTTTATGTGTATGACT
TGCCTGCATGTGTGCCTGTGCAGCATGTATGTGTCTGGTGCCTGCCGGGGCCCGAGGAGGGCATCAGACC
CCCTGGAACAGGAGTTGGGTGGTTGTAAGAGGTCTGGTCAGGCCTGGGAATAGAAGGTAGGTCCGCTGAA
ACAGCCATTGACCTTACCTACTGAGCCGTCTCTCCTGCCCAATGAATGGTCTTTTTGGAGGGGTATCGTC
TCTGTGTAACCTTGGCTGTCCTGGAACTTGTCAGCTTGACCTCGAACTCACAGAGATGTGTTTGCCTCTG
CCTCCCAAGTACTGGGATTAAAGGTGTGCATCAGCTTAGGCTGAGTGGTCTTTTTCATCATCGTAACATT
CTGTGTGATATGCTACTTAGAGCCCACATGTTATGGATAAGGTTGCTGGGCTCAGAAAGAGTACATGACT
CGACCAAGGTCATACAGTTAGCAAGTACCAAAGCCAAGGGAGAATGATGCTAAGCTGTTGACTCAGTTAC
CTAGTCCACAGCATCAGTCCTGTTTAAATGTGGCTTTAGTGGTTAATTCATGTTAGGTTCTCTTTTATAA
CAAATGGCTCGTGGCTCATAAGTGAACGACACAACTTGCCAGCTGGATTGGGACTGTTTTCCCTCAGCTT
GGACTAAACTACTATGTTTGTTTTGTGTGTAAGTGCACCTCCAACGTACTTCTGATTGCTCTTCCCTAGA
GTAGCTCTAAGTGCTCTCTGCATGCTATGTGTTGTGATGTATACGATGTGTCCATGTGGTCTCTTAAGTG
GTACTGAGGCTGTAGGAACATCTGTAACTGATTGGAAATTTCCAACTGACAGGTTAAAAAGCCACGGCTC
CTAGGTGTAAAGCCATTTATTGAAAGCCACACATCTTATACTTGGCAGCTAAGAAGTCCATATTTAAGTG
GAAGTTGATTGACTTATCAGTGTACAACTTTGGGAAAGACTCTGAACTTCCATGTCTCTACTAGATAATT
ATAAATGGGCAATTATATATGAAAGCTTCTCTCATATAGAGGAAGAGCTGGCCACATGGTGAGCACTCAA
CAAAGACTGAGATAGTGGTTTTGGAAATGATCTTCTACTGGGTATTATAGTTTGGATATAAAATAGTTCC
AAATGCCTTTCTGATGAAGGCTTAGTCTCCATATAGTATTGCCTTGAGGAGTGATTGGATCAGGAAGTGT
CAACATCACGGTACC
